>Addgene plasmid #173021 | 2xFKBP-smFP(myc)-KDEL | depositor full sequence | sequence record 335670 | 2xFKBP-smFP(myc)-KDEL sequence 7269 bps
CAAAAGGCCAGGAACCGTAAAAAGGCCGCGTTGCTGGCGTTTTTCCATAGGCTCCGCCCCCCTGACGAGC
ATCACAAAAATCGACGCTCAAGTCAGAGGTGGCGAAACCCGACAGGACTATAAAGATACCAGGCGTTTCC
CCCTGGAAGCTCCCTCGTGCGCTCTCCTGTTCCGACCCTGCCGCTTACCGGATACCTGTCCGCCTTTCTC
CCTTCGGGAAGCGTGGCGCTTTCTCATAGCTCACGCTGTAGGTATCTCAGTTCGGTGTAGGTCGTTCGCT
CCAAGCTGGGCTGTGTGCACGAACCCCCCGTTCAGCCCGACCGCTGCGCCTTATCCGGTAACTATCGTCT
TGAGTCCAACCCGGTAAGACACGACTTATCGCCACTGGCAGCAGCCACTGGTAACAGGATTAGCAGAGCG
AGGTATGTAGGCGGTGCTACAGAGTTCTTGAAGTGGTGGCCTAACTACGGCTACACTAGAAGRACAGTAT
TTGGTATCTGCGCTCTGCTGAAGCCAGTTACCTTCGGAAAAAGAGTTGGTAGCTCTTGATCCGGCAAACA
AACCACCGCTGGTAGCGGTGGTTTTTTTGTTTGCAAGCAGCAGATTACGCGCAGAAAAAAAGGATCTCAA
GAAGATCCTTTGATCTTTTCTACGGGGTCTGACGCTCAGTGGAACGAAAACTCACGTTAAGGGATTTTGG
TCATGAGATTATCAAAAAGGATCTTCACCTAGATCCTTTTAAATTAAAAATGAAGTTTTAAATCAATCTA
AAGTATATATGAGTAAACTTGGTCTGACAGTTACCAATGCTTAATCAGTGAGGCACCTATCTCAGCGATC
TGTCTATTTCGTTCATCCATAGTTGCCTGACTCCCCGTCGTGTAGATAACTACGATACGGGAGGGCTTAC
CATCTGGCCCCAGTGCTGCAATGATACCGCGAGACCCACGCTCACCGGCTCCAGATTTATCAGCAATAAA
CCAGCCAGCCGGAAGGGCCGAGCGCAGAAGTGGTCCTGCAACTTTATCCGCCTCCATCCAGTCTATTAAT
TGTTGCCGGGAAGCTAGAGTAAGTAGTTCGCCAGTTAATAGTTTGCGCAACGTTGTTGCCATTGCTACAG
GCATCGTGGTGTCACGCTCGTCGTTTGGTATGGCTTCATTCAGCTCCGGTTCCCAACGATCAAGGCGAGT
TACATGATCCCCCATGTTGTGCAAAAAAGCGGTTAGCTCCTTCGGTCCTCCGATCGTTGTCAGAAGTAAG
TTGGCCGCAGTGTTATCACTCATGGTTATGGCAGCACTGCATAATTCTCTTACTGTCATGCCATCCGTAA
GATGCTTTTCTGTGACTGGTGAGTACTCAACCAAGTCATTCTGAGAATAGTGTATGCGGCGACCGAGTTG
CTCTTGCCCGGCGTCAATACGGGATAATACCGCGCCACATAGCAGAACTTTAAAAGTGCTCATCATTGGA
AAACGTTCTTCGGGGCGAAAACTCTCAAGGATCTTACCGCTGTTGAGATCCAGTTCGATGTAACCCACTC
GTGCACCCAACTGATCTTCAGCATCTTTTACTTTCACCAGCGTTTCTGGGTGAGCAAAAACAGGAAGGCA
AAATGCCGCAAAAAAGGGAATAAGGGCGACACGGAAATGTTGAATACTCATACTCTTCCTTTTTCAATAT
TATTGAAGCATTTATCAGGGTTATTGTCTCATGAGCGGATACATATTTGAATGTATTTAGAAAAATAAAC
AAATAGGGGTTCCGCGCACATTTCCCCGAAAAGTGCCACCTGGGTCGACATTGATTATTGACTAGTTATT
AATAGTAATCAATTACGGGGTCATTAGTTCATAGCCCATATATGGAGTTCCGCGTTACATAACTTACGGT
AAATGGCCCGCCTGGCTGACCGCCCAACGACCCCCGCCCATTGACGTCAATAATGACGTATGTTCCCATA
GTAACGCCAATAGGGACTTTCCATTGACGTCAATGGGTGGAGTATTTACGGTAAACTGCCCACTTGGCAG
TACATCAAGTGTATCATATGCCAAGTACGCCCCCTATTGACGTCAATGACGGTAAATGGCCCGCCTGGCA
TTATGCCCAGTACATGACCTTATGGGACTTTCCTACTTGGCAGTACATCTACGTATTAGTCATCGCTATT
ACCATGGTCGAGGTGAGCCCCACGTTCTGCTTCACTCTCCCCATCTCCCCCCCCTCCCCACCCCCAATTT
TGTATTTATTTATTTTTTAATTATTTTGTGCAGCGATGGGGGCGGGGGGGGGGGGGGGGCGCGCGCCAGG
CGGGGCGGGGCGGGGCGAGGGGCGGGGCGGGGCGAGGCGGAGAGGTGCGGCGGCAGCCAATCAGAGCGGC
GCGCTCCGAAAGTTTCCTTTTATGGCGAGGCGGCGGCGGCGGCGGCCCTATAAAAAGCGAAGCGCGCGGC
GGGCGGGAGTCGCTGCGTTGCCTTCGCCCCGTGCCCCGCTCCGCGCCGCCTCGCGCCGCCCGCCCCGGCT
CTGACTGACCGCGTTACTCCCACAGGTGAGCGGGCGGGACGGCCCTTCTCCTCCGGGCTGTAATTAGCGC
TTGGTTTAATGACGGCTCGTTTCTTTTCTGTGGCTGCGTGAAAGCCTTAAAGGGCTCCGGGAGGGCCCTT
TGTGCGGGGGGGAGCGGCTCGGGGGGTGCGTGCGTGTGTGTGTGCGTGGGGAGCGCCGCGTGCGGCCCGC
GCTGCCCGGCGGCTGTGAGCGCTGCGGGCGCGGCGCGGGGCTTTGTGCGCTCCGCGTGTGCGCGAGGGGA
GCGCGGCCGGGGGCGGTGCCCCGCGGTGCGGGGGGGCTGCGAGGGGAACAAAGGCTGCGTGCGGGGTGTG
TGCGTGGGGGGGTGAGCAGGGGGTGTGGGCGCGGCGGTCGGGCTGTAACCCCCCCCTGCACCCCCCTCCC
CGAGTTGCTGAGCACGGCCCGGCTTCGGGTGCGGGGCTCCGTACGGGGCGTGGCGCGGGGCTCGCCGTGC
CGGGCGGGGGGTGGCGGCAGGTGGGGGTGCCGGGCGGGGCGGGGCCGCCTCGGGCCGGGGAGGGCTCGGG
GGAGGGGCGCGGCGGCCCCCGGAGCGCCGGCGGCTGTCGAGGCGCGGCGAGCCGCAGCCATTGCCTTTTA
TGGTAATCGTGCGAGAGGGCGCAGGGACTTCCTTTGTCCCAAATCTGTGCGGAGCCGAAATCTGGGAGGC
GCCGCCGCACCCCCTCTAGCGGGCGCGGGGCGAAGCGGTGCGGCGCCGGCAGGAAGGAAATGGGCGGGGA
GGGCCTTCGTGCGTCGCCGCGCCGCCGTCCCCTTCTCCCTCTCCAGCCTCGGGGCTGTCCGCGGGGGGAC
GGCTGCCTTCGGGGGGGACGGGGCAGGGCGGGGTTCGGCTTCTGGCGTGTGACCGGCGGCTCTAGAGCCT
CTGCTAACCATGTTCATGCCTTCTTCTTTTTCCTACAGCTCCTGGGCAACGTGCTGGTTATTGTGCTGTC
TCATCATTTTGGCAAAGAATTGCCCACCATGGAGACAGACACACTCCTGCTATGGGTACTGCTGCTCTGG
GTTCCAGGTTCCACTGGTGACTATCCATATGATGTTCCAGATTATGCTCTCGAGGGAGTCCAGGTAGAGA
CGATTTCACCCGGCGACGGCCGCACATTCCCGAAGCGAGGCCAGACATGTGTGGTGCATTATACCGGGAT
GCTTGAGGATGGAAAGAAGTTCGACTCAAGTAGGGATCGGAACAAACCGTTCAAGTTCATGTTGGGAAAG
CAAGAAGTAATACGGGGTTGGGAGGAAGGTGTTGCCCAAATGAGTGTTGGTCAGAGAGCTAAGCTGACGA
TCAGTCCCGACTATGCCTATGGTGCAACAGGACATCCAGGAATAATACCTCCGCACGCCACTTTGGTATT
CGATGTCGAACTCTTGAAGCTGGAAAGTGCTGGTAGTGCTGGTAGTGCTGGTGGAGTGCAGGTGGAAACC
ATCTCCCCAGGAGACGGGCGCACCTTCCCCAAGCGCGGCCAGACCTGCGTGGTGCACTACACCGGGATGC
TTGAAGATGGAAAGAAATTTGATTCCTCCCGGGACAGAAACAAGCCCTTTAAGTTTATGCTAGGCAAGCA
GGAGGTGATCCGAGGCTGGGAAGAAGGGGTTGCCCAGATGAGTGTGGGTCAGAGAGCCAAACTGACTATA
TCTCCAGATTATGCCTATGGTGCCACTGGGCACCCAGGCATCATCCCACCACATGCCACTCTCGTCTTCG
ATGTGGAGCTTCTAAAACTGGAAGGTGGCGGCGGAAGCGGTGGCGGGGGTGGACCGGTCGAGCAAAAACT
GATATCGGAGGAAGACTTGGCAGAGCAGAAACTGATTTCGGAAGAGGATCTTGCCGAACAAAAACTGATC
AGTGAGGAAGACCTTGCCGGAGTGTCGAAGGGTGAAGAGCTGTTCACCGGCGTGGTGCCCATCCTCGTCG
AGCTGGACGGAGATGTCAATGGACATAAATTCTCCGTACGGGGAGAGGGCGAGGGCGACGCAACCAACGG
TAAACTGACCCTGAAGTTCATTTGCACCACGGGTAAACTGCCCGTACCCTGGCCCACCCTGGTCACAACC
TTGGGTGGCGGAGTTCAGTGTTTTTCGCGGTATCCAGATCACATGAAGCAGCATGACTTTTTCAAGAGCG
CTATGCCCGAGGGTTACGTTCAAGAGAGGACCATCAGTTTCAAGGACGACGGCACCTACAAGACACGGGC
TGAGGTGAAATTCGAGGGTGATACACTCGTGAATCGTATCGAGCTGAAGGGCATAGATTTTAAGGAGGAT
GGCAATATCCTGGGCCACAAGTTGGAGTATAACTTCAACAGTCACAATGTCTATATAACTGCCGATAAGC
AGAAGAATGGCATTAAAGCCAATTTCAAAATTCGTCACAATGTCGAAGGCGGCGCAGAACAGAAGCTCAT
CAGTGAAGAGGATCTGGCCGCAGAGCAGAAACTCATTAGCGAGGAGGACTTGGGCGGAGGCGGCGAGCAG
AAGCTGATATCGGAGGAAGACCTGGCGGCCGAGCAAAAGCTCATCTCGGAGGAGGATCTCGCGGGAGGAG
ATGGAAGTGTCCAGTTGGCGGATCACTACCAGCAGAATACGCCAATTGGTGACGGCCCCGTCCTTCTGCC
GGATAACCACTACCTCTCCACCCAGTCGGTGCTGAGCAAGGACCCGAATGAAAAACGTGACCACATGGTT
CTTCTTGAGTTCGTCACGGCTGCGGGCATCACGTTGGGCATGGACGAACTGTACAAGAAGGATGAGCTGT
AAACGGTACCGCGGGCCCGGGATCCGCCCCTCTCCCTCCCCCCCCCCTAACGTTACTGGCCGAAGCCGCT
TGGAATAAGGCCGGTGTGCGTTTGTCTATATGTTATTTTCCACCATATTGCCGTCTTTTGGCAATGTGAG
GGCCCGGAAACCTGGCCCTGTCTTCTTGACGAGCATTCCTAGGGGTCTTTCCCCTCTCGCCAAAGGAATG
CAAGGTCTGTTGAATGTCGTGAAGGAAGCAGTTCCTCTGGAAGCTTCTTGAAGACAAACAACGTCTGTAG
CGACCCTTTGCAGGCAGCGGAACCCCCCACCTGGCGACAGGTGCCTCTGCGGCCAAAAGCCACGTGTATA
AGATACACCTGCAAAGGCGGCACAACCCCAGTGCCACGTTGTGAGTTGGATAGTTGTGGAAAGAGTCAAA
TGGCTCTCCTCAAGCGTATTCAACAAGGGGCTGAAGGATGCCCAGAAGGTACCCCATTGTATGGGATCTG
ATCTGGGGCCTCGGTACACATGCTTTACATGTGTTTAGTCGAGGTTAAAAAAACGTCTAGGCCCCCCGAA
CCACGGGGACGTGGTTTTCCTTTGAAAAACACGATGATAATGAATTCTGCAGTCGACGGTACCGCGGGCC
CTACAAGTAAAGCGGCCGCCAATTCACTCCTCAGGTGCAGGCTGCCTATCAGAAGGTGGTGGCTGGTGTG
GCCAATGCCCTGGCTCACAAATACCACTGAGATCTTTTTCCCTCTGCCAAAAATTATGGGGACATCATGA
AGCCCCTTGAGCATCTGACTTCTGGCTAATAAAGGAAATTTATTTTCATTGCAATAGTGTGTTGGAATTT
TTTGTGTCTATCACTCGGAAGGACATATGGGAGGGCAAATCATTTAAAACATCAGAATGAGTATTTGGTT
TAGAGTTTGGCAACATATGCCCATATGCTGGCTGCCATGAACAAAGGTTGGCTATAAAGAGGTCATCAGT
ATATGAAACAGCCCCCTGCTGTCCATTCCTTATTCCATAGAAAAGCCTTGACTTGAGGTTAGATTTTTTT
TATATTTTGTTTTGTGTTATTTTTTTCTTTAACATCCCTAAAATTTTCCTTACATGTTTTACTAGCCAGA
TTTTTCCTCCTCTCCTGACTACTCCCAGTCATAGCTGTCCCTCTTCTCTTATGGAGATCCCTCGACCTGC
ACCGTCGACCAGCTGGTCGACGGTGCACCGTCGACCAGCTTGGCGTAATCATGGTCATAGCTGTTTCCTG
TGTGAAATTGTTATCCGCTCACAATTCCACACAACATACGAGCCGGAAGCATAAAGTGTAAAGCCTGGGG
TGCCTAATGAGTGAGCTAACTCACATTAATTGCGTTGCGCTCACTGCCCGCTTTCCAGTCGGGAAACCTG
TCGTGCCAGCGGATCCGCATCTCAATTAGTCAGCAACCATAGTCCCGCCCCTAACTCCGCCCATCCCGCC
CCTAACTCCGCCCAGTTCCGCCCATTCTCCGCCCCATGGCTGACTAATTTTTTTTATTTATGCAGAGGCC
GAGGCCGCCTCGGCCTCTGAGCTATTCCAGAAGTAGTGAGGAGGCTTTTTTGGAGGCCTAGGCTTTTGCA
AAAAGCTAACTTGTTTATTGCAGCTTATAATGGTTACAAATAAAGCAATAGCATCACAAATTTCACAAAT
AAAGCATTTTTTTCACTGCATTCTAGTTGTGGTTTGTCCAAACTCATCAATGTATCTTATCATGTCTGGA
TCCGCTGCATTAATGAATCGGCCAACGCGCGGGGAGAGGCGGTTTGCGTATTGGGCGCTCTTCCGCTTCC
TCGCTCACTGACTCGCTGCGCTCGGTCGTTCGGCTGCGGCGAGCGGTATCAGCTCACTCAAAGGCGGTAA
TACGGTTATCCACAGAATCAGGGGATAACGCAGGAAAGAACATGTGAGCAAAAGGCCAG
Features (pLannotate 1.2.2; 25 found; start..end, strand, type, name):
     42..630     -  rep_origin     ori: high-copy-number ColE1/pMB1/pBR322/pUC origin of replication
    801..1661    -  CDS            AmpR: β-lactamase; bla; confers resistance to ampicillin, carbenicillin, and related antibiotics
   1662..1766    -  promoter       AmpR promoter: bla
   1797..2176    +  enhancer       CMV enhancer: human cytomegalovirus immediate early enhancer
   2178..2455    +  promoter       chicken β-actin promoter: No description available
   2456..3468    +  intron         chimeric intron: chimera between introns from chicken β-actin and rabbit β-globin
   3529..3591    +  sig_peptide    Igκ leader: leader sequence from mouse immunoglobulin κ light chain
   3591..3614    +  CDS            3xHA (fragment): three tandem HA epitope tags
   3694..3951    +  CDS            FPR2 (fragment): FKBP2_YEAST - Also known as FKB2. Experimental evidence at protein level: Swiss-Prot protein existence level 1. PPIases accelerate the folding of proteins. It catalyzes the cis-trans isomerization of proline imidic peptide bonds in oligopeptides. FKBP-13 may play a role in protein trafficking in the ER. From Saccharomyces cerevisiae (strain ATCC 204508 / S288c) (Baker's yeast).
   3973..4293    +  CDS            DmrB: F36V mutant of FK506-binding protein FKBP12 binds synthetic ligands that do not bind wild-type FKBP
   4435..5307    +  CDS            vsfGFP-9 (fragment): vsfGFP-9 is a basic (constitutively fluorescent) green fluorescent protein published in 2015, derived from Aequorea victoria. It has low acid sensitivity.
   5323..5345    +  misc_feature   MCS (fragment): multiple cloning site
   5347..5920    +  misc_feature   IRES: internal ribosome entry site (IRES) of the encephalomyocarditis virus (EMCV)
   5922..5951    +  misc_feature   MCS (fragment): multiple cloning site
   5964..6047    +  CDS            HBB (fragment): HBB_PONPY - Experimental evidence at transcript level: Swiss-Prot protein existence level 2. Involved in oxygen transport from the lung to the various peripheral tissues. From Pongo pygmaeus (Bornean orangutan).
   6118..6169    +  polyA_signal   β-globin poly(A) signal (fragment): rabbit β-globin polyadenylation signal (Gil and Proudfoot, 1987)
   6588..6604    -  protein_bind   lac operator: The lac repressor binds to the lac operator to inhibit transcription in E. coli. This inhibition can be relieved by adding lactose or isopropyl-β-D-thiogalactopyranoside (IPTG). lac repressor encoded by lacI
   6612..6642    -  promoter       lac promoter: promoter for the E. coli lac operon
   6657..6678    -  protein_bind   CAP binding site: CAP binding activates transcription in the presence of cAMP. E. coli catabolite activator protein
   6691..6730    -  CDS            lacI (fragment): lac repressor; lacI; The lac repressor binds to the lac operator to inhibit transcription in E. coli. This inhibition can be relieved by adding lactose or isopropyl-β-D-thiogalactopyranoside (IPTG).
   6737..6759    +  promoter       SV40 promoter (fragment): SV40 enhancer and early promoter
   6783..6918    +  rep_origin     SV40 ori: SV40 origin of replication
   6938..7072    +  polyA_signal   SV40 poly(A) signal: SV40 polyadenylation signal
   7074..7128    -  CDS            lacI (fragment): lac repressor; lacI; The lac repressor binds to the lac operator to inhibit transcription in E. coli. This inhibition can be relieved by adding lactose or isopropyl-β-D-thiogalactopyranoside (IPTG).
   7130..7263    -  rep_origin     RSF ori (fragment): Plasmids containing the RSF 1030 origin of replication can be propagated in E. coli cells that contain additional plasmids with compatible origins.
