>Addgene plasmid #173021 | 2xFKBP-smFP(myc)-KDEL | addgene full sequence | sequence record 339210 | Addgene Partial NGS Result
GACATTGATTATTGACTAGTTATTAATAGTAATCAATTACGGGGTCATTAGTTCATAGCCCATATATGGA
GTTCCGCGTTACATAACTTACGGTAAATGGCCCGCCTGGCTGACCGCCCAACGACCCCCGCCCATTGACG
TCAATAATGACGTATGTTCCCATAGTAACGCCAATAGGGACTTTCCATTGACGTCAATGGGTGGAGTATT
TACGGTAAACTGCCCACTTGGCAGTACATCAAGTGTATCATATGCCAAGTACGCCCCCTATTGACGTCAA
TGACGGTAAATGGCCCGCCTGGCATTATGCCCAGTACATGACCTTATGGGACTTTCCTACTTGGCAGTAC
ATCTACGTATTAGTCATCGCTATTACCATGGTCGAGGTGAGCCCCACGTTCTGCTTCACTCTCCCCATCT
CCCCCCCCTCCCCACCCCCAATTTTGTATTTATTTATTTTTTAATTATTTTGTGCAGCGATGGGGGCGGG
GGGGGGGGGGGGGCGGGGCGAGGGGCGGGGCGGGGCGAGGCGGAGAGGTGCGGCGGCAGCCAATCAGAGC
GGCGCGCTCCGAAAGTTTCCTTTTATGGCGAGGCGGCGGCGGCGGCGGCCCTATAAAAAGCGAAGCGCGC
GGCGGGCGGGAGTCGCTGCGCGCTGCCTTCGCCCCGTGCCCCGCTCCGCCGCCGCCTCGCGCCGCCCGCC
CCGGCTCTGACTGACCGCGTTACTCCCACAGGTGAGCGGGCGGGACGGCCCTTCTCCTCCGGGCTGTAAT
TAGCGCTTGGTTTAATGACGGCTTGTTTCTTTTCTGTGGCTGCGTGAAAGCCTTGAGGGGCTCCGGGAGG
GCCCTTTGTGCGGGGGGAGCGGCTCGGGGGGTGCGTGCGTGTGTGTGTGCGTGGGGAGCGCCGCGTGCGG
CTCCGCGCTGCCCGGCGGCTGTGAGCGCTGCGGGCGCGGCGCGGGGCTTTGTGCGCTCCGCAGTGTGCGC
GAGGGGAGCGCGGCCGGGGGCGGTGCCCCGCGGTGCGGGGGGGGCTGCGAGGGGAACAAAGGCTGCGTGC
GGGGTGTGTGCGTGGGGGGGTGAGCAGGGGGTGTGGGCGCGTCGGTCGGGCTGCAACCCCCCCTGCACCC
CCCTCCCCGAGTTGCTGAGCACGGCCCGGCTTCGGGTGCGGGGCTCCGTACGGGGCGTGGCGCGGGGCTC
GCCGTGCCGGGCGGGGGGTGGCGGCAGGTGGGGGTGCCGGGCGGGGCGGGGCCGCCTCGGGCCGGGGAGG
GCTCGGGGGAGGGGCGCGGCGGCCCCCGGAGCGCCGGCGGCTGTCGAGGCGCGGCGAGCCGCAGCCATTG
CCTTTTATGGTAATCGTGCGAGAGGGCGCAGGGACTTCCTTTGTCCCAAATCTGTGCGGAGCCGAAATCT
GGGAGGCGCCGCCGCACCCCCTCTAGCGGGCGCGGGGCGAAGCGGTGCGGCGCCGGCAGGAAGGAAATGG
GCGGGGAGGGCCTTCGTGCGTCGCCGCGCCGCCGTCCCCTTCTCCCTCTCCAGCCTCGGGGCTGTCCGCG
GGGGGACGGCTGCCTTCGGGGGGGACGGGGCAGGGCGGGGTTCGGCTTCTGGCGTGTGACCGGCGGCTCT
AGAGCCTCTGCTAACCATGTTCATGCCTTCTTCTTTTTCCTACAGCTCCTGGGCAACGTGCTGGTTATTG
TGCTGTCTCATCATTTTGGCAAAGAATTGCCCACCATGGAGACAGACACACTCCTGCTATGGGTACTGCT
GCTCTGGGTTCCAGGTTCCACTGGTGACTATCCATATGATGTTCCAGATTATGCTCTCGAGGGAGTCCAG
GTAGAGACGATTTCACCCGGCGACGGCCGCACATTCCCGAAGCGAGGCCAGACATGTGTGGTGCATTATA
CCGGGATGCTTGAGGATGGAAAGAAGTTCGACTCAAGTAGGGATCGGAACAAACCGTTCAAGTTCATGTT
GGGAAAGCAAGAAGTAATACGGGGTTGGGAGGAAGGTGTTGCCCAAATGAGTGTTGGTCAGAGAGCTAAG
CTGACGATCAGTCCCGACTATGCCTATGGTGCAACAGGACATCCAGGAATAATACCTCCGCACGCCACTT
TGGTATTCGATGTCGAACTCTTGAAGCTGGAAAGTGCTGGTAGTGCTGGTAGTGCTGGTGGAGTGCAGGT
GGAAACCATCTCCCCAGGAGACGGGCGCACCTTCCCCAAGCGCGGCCAGACCTGCGTGGTGCACTACACC
GGGATGCTTGAAGATGGAAAGAAATTTGATTCCTCCCGGGACAGAAACAAGCCCTTTAAGTTTATGCTAG
GCAAGCAGGAGGTGATCCGAGGCTGGGAAGAAGGGGTTGCCCAGATGAGTGTGGGTCAGAGAGCCAAACT
GACTATATCTCCAGATTATGCCTATGGTGCCACTGGGCACCCAGGCATCATCCCACCACATGCCACTCTC
GTCTTCGATGTGGAGCTTCTAAAACTGGAAGGTGGCGGCGGAAGCGGTGGCGGGGGTGGACCGGTCGAGC
AAAAACTGATATCGGAGGAAGACTTGGCAGAGCAGAAACTGATTTCGGAAGAGGATCTTGCCGAACAAAA
ACTGATCAGTGAGGAAGACCTTGCCGGAGTGTCGAAGGGTGAAGAGCTGTTCACCGGCGTGGTGCCCATC
CTCGTCGAGCTGGACGGAGATGTCAATGGACATAAATTCTCCGTACGGGGAGAGGGCGAGGGCGACGCAA
CCAACGGTAAACTGACCCTGAAGTTCATTTGCACCACGGGTAAACTGCCCGTACCCTGGCCCACCCTGGT
CACAACCTTGGGTGGCGGAGTTCAGTGTTTTTCGCGGTATCCAGATCACATGAAGCAGCATGACTTTTTC
AAGAGCGCTATGCCCGAGGGTTACGTTCAAGAGAGGACCATCAGTTTCAAGGACGACGGCACCTACAAGA
CACGGGCTGAGGTGAAATTCGAGGGTGATACACTCGTGAATCGTATCGAGCTGAAGGGCATAGATTTTAA
GGAGGATGGCAATATCCTGGGCCACAAGTTGGAGTATAACTTCAACAGTCACAATGTCTATATAACTGCC
GATAAGCAGAAGAATGGCATTAAAGCCAATTTCAAAATTCGTCACAATGTCGAAGGCGGCGCAGAACAGA
AGCTCATCAGTGAAGAGGATCTGGCCGCAGAGCAGAAACTCATTAGCGAGGAGGACTTGGGCGGAGGCGG
CGAGCAAAAACTGATATCGGAGGAAGACCTGGCGGCCGAGCAAAAGCTCATCTCGGAGGAGGATCTCGCG
GGAGGAGATGGAAGTGTCCAGTTGGCGGATCACTACCAGCAGAATACGCCAATTGGTGACGGCCCCGTCC
TTCTGCCGGATAACCACTACCTCTCCACCCAGTCGGTGCTGAGCAAGGACCCGAATGAAAAACGTGACCA
CATGGTTCTTCTTGAGTTCGTCACGGCTGCGGGCATCACGTTGGGCATGGACGAACTGTACAAGAAGGAT
GAGCTGTAAACGGTACCGCGGGCCCGGGATCCGCCCCTCTCCCTCCCCCCCCCCTAACGTTACTGGCCGA
AGCCGCTTGGAATAAGGCCGGTGTGCGTTTGTCTATATGTTATTTTCCACCATATTGCCGTCTTTTGGCA
ATGTGAGGGCCCGGAAACCTGGCCCTGTCTTCTTGACGAGCATTCCTAGGGGTCTTTCCCCTCTCGCCAA
AGGAATGCAAGGTCTGTTGAATGTCGTGAAGGAAGCAGTTCCTCTGGAAGCTTCTTGAAGACAAACAACG
TCTGTAGCGACCCTTTGCAGGCAGCGGAACCCCCCACCTGGCGACAGGTGCCTCTGCGGCCAAAAGCCAC
GTGTATAAGATACACCTGCAAAGGCGGCACAACCCCAGTGCCACGTTGTGAGTTGGATAGTTGTGGAAAG
AGTCAAATGGCTCTCCTCAAGCGTATTCAACAAGGGGCTGAAGGATGCCCAGAAGGTACCCCATTGTATG
GGATCTGATCTGGGGCCTCGGTACACATGCTTTACATGTGTTTAGTCGAGGTTAAAAAAACGTCTAGGCC
CCCCGAACCACGGGGACGTGGTTTTCCTTTGAAAAACACGATGATAATGAATTCTGCAGTCGACGGTACC
GCGGGCCCTACAAGTAAAGCGGCCGCAATTCACTCCTCAGGTGCAGGCTGCCTATCAGAAGGTGGTGGCT
GGTGTGGCCAATGCCCTGGCTCACAAATACCACTGAGATCTTTTTCCCTCTGCCAAAAATTATGGGGACA
TCATGAAGCCCCTTGAGCATCTGACTTCTGGCTAATAAAGGAAATTTATTTTCATTGCAATAGTGTGTTG
GAATTTTTTGTGTCTCTCACTCGGAAGGACATATGGGAGGGCAAATCATTTAAAACATCAGAATGAGTAT
TTGGTTTAGAGTTTGGCAACATATGCCCATATGCTGGCTGCCATGAACAAAGGTTGGCTATAAAGAGGTC
ATCAGTATATGAAACAGCCCCCTGCTGTCCATTCCTTATTCCATAGAAAAGCCTTGACTTGAGGTTAGAT
TTTTTTTATATTTTGTTTTGTGTTATTTTTTTCTTTAACATCCCTAAAATTTTCCTTACATGTTTTACTA
GCCAGATTTTTCCTCCTCTCCTGACTACTCCCAGTCATAGCTGTCCCTCTTCTCTTATGGAGATCCCTCG
ACCTGCACCGTCGACCAGCTGGTCGACGGTGCACCGTCGACCAGCTTGGCGTAATCATGGTCATAGCTGT
TTCCTGTGTGAAATTGTTATCCGCTCACAATTCCACACAACATACGAGCCGGAAGCATAAAGTGTAAAGC
CTGGGGTGCCTAATGAGTGAGCTAACTCACATTAATTGCGTTGCGCTCACTGCCCGCTTTCCAGTCGGGA
AACCTGTCGTGCCAGCGGATCCGCATCTCAATTAGTCAGCAACCATAGTCCCGCCCCTAACTCCGCCCAT
CCCGCCCCTAACTCCGCCCAGTTCCGCCCATTCTCCGCCCCATGGCTGACTAATTTTTTTTATTTATGCA
GAGGCCGAGGCCGCCTCGGCCTCTGAGCTATTCCAGAAGTAGTGAGGAGGCTTTTTTGGAGGCCTAGGCT
TTTGCAAAAAGCTAACTTGTTTATTGCAGCTTATAATGGTTACAAATAAAGCAATAGCATCACAAATTTC
ACAAATAAAGCATTTTTTTCACTGCATTCTAGTTGTGGTTTGTCCAAACTCATCAATGTATCTTATCATG
TCTGGATCCGCTGCATTAATGAATCGGCCAACGCGCGGGGAGAGGCGGTTTGCGTATTGGGCGCTCTTCC
GCTTCCTCGCTCACTGACTCGCTGCGCTCGGTCGTTCGGCTGCGGCGAGCGGTATCAGCTCACTCAAAGG
CGGTAATACGGTTATCCACAGAATCAGGGGATAACGCAGGAAAGAACATGTGAGCAAAAGGCCAGCAAAA
GGCCAGGAACCGTAAAAAGGCCGCGTTGCTGGCGTTTTTCCATAGGCTCCGCCCCCCTGACGAGCATCAC
AAAAATCGACGCTCAAGTCAGAGGTGGCGAAACCCGACAGGACTATAAAGATACCAGGCGTTTCCCCCTG
GAAGCTCCCTCGTGCGCTCTCCTGTTCCGACCCTGCCGCTTACCGGATACCTGTCCGCCTTTCTCCCTTC
GGGAAGCGTGGCGCTTTCTCATAGCTCACGCTGTAGGTATCTCAGTTCGGTGTAGGTCGTTCGCTCCAAG
CTGGGCTGTGTGCACGAACCCCCCGTTCAGCCCGACCGCTGCGCCTTATCCGGTAACTATCGTCTTGAGT
CCAACCCGGTAAGACACGACTTATCGCCACTGGCAGCAGCCACTGGTAACAGGATTAGCAGAGCGAGGTA
TGTAGGCGGTGCTACAGAGTTCTTGAAGTGGTGGCCTAACTACGGCTACACTAGAAGAACAGTATTTGGT
ATCTGCGCTCTGCTGAAGCCAGTTACCTTCGGAAAAAGAGTTGGTAGCTCTTGATCCGGCAAACAAACCA
CCGCTGGTAGCGGTGGTTTTTTTGTTTGCAAGCAGCAGATTACGCGCAGAAAAAAAGGATCTCAAGAAGA
TCCTTTGATCTTTTCTACGGGGTCTGACGCTCAGTGGAACGAAAACTCACGTTAAGGGATTTTGGTCATG
AGATTATCAAAAAGGATCTTCACCTAGATCCTTTTAAATTAAAAATGAAGTTTTAAATCAATCTAAAGTA
TATATGAGTAAACTTGGTCTGACAGTTACCAATGCTTAATCAGTGAGGCACCTATCTCAGCGATCTGTCT
ATTTCGTTCATCCATAGTTGCCTGACTCCCCGTCGTGTAGATAACTACGATACGGGAGGGCTTACCATCT
GGCCCCAGTGCTGCAATGATACCGCGAGACCCACGCTCACCGGCTCCAGATTTATCAGCAATAAACCAGC
CAGCCGGAAGGGCCGAGCGCAGAAGTGGTCCTGCAACTTTATCCGCCTCCATCCAGTCTATTAATTGTTG
CCGGGAAGCTAGAGTAAGTAGTTCGCCAGTTAATAGTTTGCGCAACGTTGTTGCCATTGCTACAGGCATC
GTGGTGTCACGCTCGTCGTTTGGTATGGCTTCATTCAGCTCCGGTTCCCAACGATCAAGGCGAGTTACAT
GATCCCCCATGTTGTGCAAAAAAGCGGTTAGCTCCTTCGGTCCTCCGATCGTTGTCAGAAGTAAGTTGGC
CGCAGTGTTATCACTCATGGTTATGGCAGCACTGCATAATTCTCTTACTGTCATGCCATCCGTAAGATGC
TTTTCTGTGACTGGTGAGTACTCAACCAAGTCATTCTGAGAATAGTGTATGCGGCGACCGAGTTGCTCTT
GCCCGGCGTCAATACGGGATAATACCGCGCCACATAGCAGAACTTTAAAAGTGCTCATCATTGGAAAACG
TTCTTCGGGGCGAAAACTCTCAAGGATCTTACCGCTGTTGAGATCCAGTTCGATGTAACCCACTCGTGCA
CCCAACTGATCTTCAGCATCTTTTACTTTCACCAGCGTTTCTGGGTGAGCAAAAACAGGAAGGCAAAATG
CCGCAAAAAAGGGAATAAGGGCGACACGGAAATGTTGAATACTCATACTCTTCCTTTTTCAATATTATTG
AAGCATTTATCAGGGTTATTGTCTCATGAGCGGATACATATTTGAATGTATTTAGAAAAATAAACAAATA
GGGGTTCCGCGCACATTTCCCCGAAAAGTGCCACCTGGGTC
Features (pLannotate 1.2.2; 24 found; start..end, strand, type, name):
      1..380     +  enhancer       CMV enhancer: human cytomegalovirus immediate early enhancer
    382..638     +  promoter       chicken β-actin promoter: contains a 21-bp deletion relative to the standard chicken β-actin promoter
    639..1655    +  intron         chimeric intron: chimera between introns from chicken β-actin and rabbit β-globin
   1716..1778    +  sig_peptide    Igκ leader: leader sequence from mouse immunoglobulin κ light chain
   1778..1801    +  CDS            3xHA (fragment): three tandem HA epitope tags
   1881..2138    +  CDS            FPR2 (fragment): FKBP2_YEAST - Also known as FKB2. Experimental evidence at protein level: Swiss-Prot protein existence level 1. PPIases accelerate the folding of proteins. It catalyzes the cis-trans isomerization of proline imidic peptide bonds in oligopeptides. FKBP-13 may play a role in protein trafficking in the ER. From Saccharomyces cerevisiae (strain ATCC 204508 / S288c) (Baker's yeast).
   2160..2480    +  CDS            DmrB: F36V mutant of FK506-binding protein FKBP12 binds synthetic ligands that do not bind wild-type FKBP
   2622..3494    +  CDS            vsfGFP-9 (fragment): vsfGFP-9 is a basic (constitutively fluorescent) green fluorescent protein published in 2015, derived from Aequorea victoria. It has low acid sensitivity.
   3510..3532    +  misc_feature   MCS (fragment): multiple cloning site
   3534..4107    +  misc_feature   IRES: internal ribosome entry site (IRES) of the encephalomyocarditis virus (EMCV)
   4109..4138    +  misc_feature   MCS (fragment): multiple cloning site
   4156..4233    +  CDS            HBB (fragment): HBB_PONPY - Experimental evidence at transcript level: Swiss-Prot protein existence level 2. Involved in oxygen transport from the lung to the various peripheral tissues. From Pongo pygmaeus (Bornean orangutan).
   4304..4359    +  polyA_signal   β-globin poly(A) signal: rabbit β-globin polyadenylation signal (Gil and Proudfoot, 1987)
   4774..4790    -  protein_bind   lac operator: The lac repressor binds to the lac operator to inhibit transcription in E. coli. This inhibition can be relieved by adding lactose or isopropyl-β-D-thiogalactopyranoside (IPTG). lac repressor encoded by lacI
   4798..4828    -  promoter       lac promoter: promoter for the E. coli lac operon
   4843..4864    -  protein_bind   CAP binding site: CAP binding activates transcription in the presence of cAMP. E. coli catabolite activator protein
   4877..4916    -  CDS            lacI (fragment): lac repressor; lacI; The lac repressor binds to the lac operator to inhibit transcription in E. coli. This inhibition can be relieved by adding lactose or isopropyl-β-D-thiogalactopyranoside (IPTG).
   4923..4945    +  promoter       SV40 promoter (fragment): SV40 enhancer and early promoter
   4969..5104    +  rep_origin     SV40 ori: SV40 origin of replication
   5124..5258    +  polyA_signal   SV40 poly(A) signal: SV40 polyadenylation signal
   5260..5314    -  CDS            lacI (fragment): lac repressor; lacI; The lac repressor binds to the lac operator to inhibit transcription in E. coli. This inhibition can be relieved by adding lactose or isopropyl-β-D-thiogalactopyranoside (IPTG).
   5497..6085    -  rep_origin     ori: high-copy-number ColE1/pMB1/pBR322/pUC origin of replication
   6256..7116    -  CDS            AmpR: β-lactamase; bla; confers resistance to ampicillin, carbenicillin, and related antibiotics
   7117..7221    -  promoter       AmpR promoter: bla
