[The description below was written by a language model from this plasmid's Addgene catalogue record and pLannotate feature annotations shown in this document.]
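Description:
2xFKBP-smFP(myc)-KDEL is a mammalian expression plasmid built on the pCAG backbone. It is propagated in E. coli from a high-copy ColE1/pUC-type origin and selected with ampicillin through the β-lactamase gene. Expression is driven by the CAG arrangement: the CMV immediate-early enhancer, the chicken β-actin promoter and a chimeric β-actin/β-globin intron, with a rabbit β-globin polyadenylation signal terminating the transcript. The backbone also retains an SV40 origin and SV40 poly(A) signal, together with lac promoter/operator remnants.

The synthetic open reading frame begins with an Igκ leader that directs the protein into the secretory pathway, followed by a short match to an HA epitope. Two tandem FKBP domains come next; the automated annotation labels one as a yeast FKBP homologue fragment and the other as the F36V "DmrB" variant, but these are similarity-based calls and the catalogue describes them only as FKBP. Downstream is a GFP-derived scaffold that corresponds to the non-fluorescent "spaghetti monster" protein carrying myc epitopes, which allows antibody detection. The protein ends in a C-terminal KDEL motif that mediates retrieval to the endoplasmic reticulum. An EMCV IRES follows the ORF, flanked by cloning-site fragments, and no second cistron is annotated after it.

The protein acts as a luminal ER anchor. In the presence of zapalog, a dimerizer bridging FKBP and DHFR, it retains DHFR-fused cargo proteins in the ER. The associated publication describes this as part of a light-regulated ER release system for studying neuronal trafficking. The two sequence records (7,251 and 7,269 nt) agree closely in features but are somewhat longer than the catalogued total size of 7,005 bp.
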