Addgene plasmid #173021: 2xFKBP-smFP(myc)-KDEL
Purpose: FKBP anchor for retaining DHFR-fused cargoes in the ER in the presence of zapalog. Encodes ER retrieval motif (KDEL) at C-terminus of spaghetti monster FP (myc, non-fluorescent). IRES following ORF.
Depositing lab: Matthew Kennedy. Depositing organization: University of Colorado Denver and Anschutz Medical Campus. Publication: zapERtrap: A light-regulated ER release system reveals unexpected neuronal trafficking pathways. Bourke AM, Schwartz SL, Bowen AB, Kleinjan MS, Winborn CS, Kareemo DJ, Gutnick A, Schwarz TL, Kennedy MJ. J Cell Biol. 2021 Sep 6;220(9). pii: 212461. doi: 10.1083/jcb.202103186. Epub 2021 Jul 9. PubMed 34241635.
Backbone
  Vector backbone: pCAG
  Backbone size w/o insert (bp): 5478
  Total vector size (bp): 7005
  Vector type: Mammalian Expression
Growth in bacteria
  Bacterial resistance: Ampicillin, 100 μg/mL
  Growth temperature: 37°C
  Growth strain: DH5alpha
  Copy number: High Copy
Gene/Insert
  Gene/Insert name: 2xFKBP-smFP(myc)-KDEL
  Species: Synthetic
  Insert size (bp): 1791
  Tag / fusion protein: smFP(myc) non-fluorescent (C terminal on insert); FKBP (N terminal on insert)
  Cloning method: Gibson Cloning
  Sequencing primers: 5′ tagagcctctgctaaccatg; 3′ acgcacaccggccttat
Terms and licenses: Academic/Nonprofit Terms; Industry Terms: Not Available to Industry
Depositor comments: Please visit https://www.biorxiv.org/content/10.1101/2020.09.02.278770v1 for bioRxiv preprint.
How to cite: 2xFKBP-smFP(myc)-KDEL was a gift from Matthew Kennedy (Addgene plasmid # 173021 ; http://n2t.net/addgene:173021 ; RRID:Addgene_173021)
